Addgene plasmid #99626: Triple ORF FRT ifgMosaic Donor (IG135)
Purpose: To clone the 3 ORFs for FlpO dependent generation of ifgMosaics
Depositing lab: Rui Benedito. Depositing organization: Centro Nacional de Investigaciones Cardiovasculares (CNIC). Publication: Dual ifgMosaic: A Versatile Method for Multispectral and Combinatorial Mosaic Gene-Function Analysis. Pontes-Quero S, Heredia L, Casquero-Garcia V, Fernandez-Chacon M, Luo W, Hermoso A, Bansal M, Garcia-Gonzalez I, Sanchez-Munoz MS, Perea JR, Galiana-Simal A, Rodriguez-Arabaolaza I, Del Olmo-Cabrera S, Rocha SF, Criado-Rodriguez LM, Giovinazzo G, Benedito R. Cell. 2017 Aug 10;170(4):800-814.e18. doi: 10.1016/j.cell.2017.07.031. PubMed 28802047.
Backbone
  Vector backbone: pUC18
  Vector type: Mouse Targeting, Cre/Lox, Synthetic Biology
  Selectable markers: Neomycin (select with G418)
Growth in bacteria
  Bacterial resistance: Ampicillin, 100 μg/mL
  Growth temperature: 37°C
  Growth strain: DH5alpha
  Copy number: High Copy
Gene/Insert
  Gene/Insert name: PGK-Neo
  Species: Synthetic
Terms and licenses: Academic/Nonprofit Terms; Industry Terms: Not Available to Industry
How to cite: Triple ORF FRT ifgMosaic Donor (IG135) was a gift from Rui Benedito (Addgene plasmid # 99626 ; http://n2t.net/addgene:99626 ; RRID:Addgene_99626)
