[The description below was written by a language model from this plasmid's Addgene catalogue record and pLannotate feature annotations shown in this document.]
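Description:
Triple ORF FRT ifgMosaic Donor (IG135) is a 6.7 kb pUC18-based cloning and mouse-targeting donor plasmid. It serves as the scaffold into which three open reading frames are cloned to build FlpO-dependent ifgMosaic (inducible, fluorescent, genetic mosaic) constructs. It is propagated in E. coli at high copy from the ColE1/pUC origin under ampicillin selection (AmpR with its own bla promoter). Remnants of the lacZα/lac promoter region from the parental backbone are also annotated.

The recorded insert is a synthetic PGK-Neo cassette. The mouse PGK promoter and the bacterial EM7 promoter sit in tandem upstream of the Tn5 NeoR/KanR gene, so the same marker can give G418 resistance in mammalian cells and kanamycin resistance in bacteria. This cassette is terminated by a bGH poly(A) signal, and an SV40 poly(A) signal with small SV40 fragments lies just downstream. Upstream of it are a fragment of the chicken β-actin/rabbit β-globin chimeric intron, with a short β-globin match, and two closely spaced minimal FRT sites in the same orientation. These FRT sites are recognised by FLP/FlpO recombinase and fit the stated FlpO-dependent design. The annotation does not say whether they are distinct FRT variants, and it shows only these two.

Downstream of the polyadenylation signals are two fragments matching mouse Cdh5 (VE-cadherin). These may be genomic sequence serving as a homology region, but the record does not state their role. No fluorescent reporters or ORFs of interest are annotated, consistent with an empty donor awaiting user inserts. The cloning sites for the three ORFs are not described either. The catalogue also lists the vector type as Cre/Lox, but no lox sites appear in the feature table.
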