Features (pLannotate 1.2.2; 23 found; start..end, strand, type, name):
    137..236     +  misc_feature   bom (fragment): basis of mobility region from pBR322
    242..391     -  CDS            lacZα (fragment): LacZα fragment of β-galactosidase; lacZ fragment
    385..748     +  intron         chimeric intron (fragment): chimera between introns from chicken β-actin and rabbit β-globin
    746..802     +  CDS            HBB (fragment): HBB_LEPEU - Experimental evidence at protein level: Swiss-Prot protein existence level 1. Involved in oxygen transport from the lung to the various peripheral tissues. From Lepus europaeus (European hare).
    854..887     +  protein_bind   FRT (minimal): supports FLP-mediated excision but not integration (Turan and Bode, 2011) FLP recombinase from the Saccharomyces cerevisiae 2μ plasmid
    896..929     +  protein_bind   FRT (minimal): supports FLP-mediated excision but not integration (Turan and Bode, 2011) FLP recombinase from the Saccharomyces cerevisiae 2μ plasmid
    974..1473    +  promoter       PGK promoter: mouse phosphoglycerate kinase 1 promoter
   1485..1532    +  promoter       EM7 promoter: synthetic bacterial promoter&nbsp
   1551..2354    +  CDS            NeoR/KanR: aminoglycoside phosphotransferase from Tn5; aph(3')-II (or nptII); confers resistance to neomycin, kanamycin, and G418 (Geneticin®)
   2392..2616    +  polyA_signal   bGH poly(A) signal: bovine growth hormone polyadenylation signal
   2620..2641    +  promoter       SV40 promoter (fragment): SV40 enhancer and early promoter
   2672..2749    +  CDS            large T antigen (fragment): large T antigen from SV40 (simian virus 40)
   2773..2894    +  polyA_signal   SV40 poly(A) signal: SV40 polyadenylation signal
   2956..3210    +  CDS            Cdh5 (fragment): CADH5_MOUSE - Experimental evidence at protein level: Swiss-Prot protein existence level 1. Cadherins are calcium-dependent cell adhesion proteins (By similarity). They preferentially interact with themselves in a homophilic manner in connecting cells; cadherins may thus contribute to the sorting of heterogeneous cell types (By similarity). This cadherin may play an important role in endothelial cell biology through control of the cohesion and organization of the intercellular junctions (PubMed:9220534, PubMed:20332120). It associates with alpha-catenin forming a link to the cytoskeleton (By s
   3973..4125    +  CDS            Cdh5 (fragment): CADH5_MOUSE - Experimental evidence at protein level: Swiss-Prot protein existence level 1. Cadherins are calcium-dependent cell adhesion proteins (By similarity). They preferentially interact with themselves in a homophilic manner in connecting cells; cadherins may thus contribute to the sorting of heterogeneous cell types (By similarity). This cadherin may play an important role in endothelial cell biology through control of the cohesion and organization of the intercellular junctions (PubMed:9220534, PubMed:20332120). It associates with alpha-catenin forming a link to the cytoskeleton (By s
   4502..4518    -  protein_bind   lac operator: The lac repressor binds to the lac operator to inhibit transcription in E. coli. This inhibition can be relieved by adding lactose or isopropyl-β-D-thiogalactopyranoside (IPTG). lac repressor encoded by lacI
   4526..4556    -  promoter       lac promoter: promoter for the E. coli lac operon
   4571..4592    -  protein_bind   CAP binding site: CAP binding activates transcription in the presence of cAMP. E. coli catabolite activator protein
   4605..4697    -  CDS            lacI (fragment): lac repressor; lacI; The lac repressor binds to the lac operator to inhibit transcription in E. coli. This inhibition can be relieved by adding lactose or isopropyl-β-D-thiogalactopyranoside (IPTG).
   4880..5468    -  rep_origin     ori: high-copy-number ColE1/pMB1/pBR322/pUC origin of replication
   5639..6499    -  CDS            AmpR: β-lactamase; bla; confers resistance to ampicillin, carbenicillin, and related antibiotics
   6500..6604    -  promoter       AmpR promoter: bla
   6699..35      +  CDS            rop (fragment) (across the origin): Rop protein, which maintains plasmids at low copy number; rop
>Addgene plasmid #99626 | Triple ORF FRT ifgMosaic Donor (IG135) | addgene full sequence | sequence record 192483 | Addgene NGS Result
TCGCGCGTTTCGGTGATGACGGTGAAAACCTCTGACACATGCAGCTCCCGGAGACGGTCACAGCTTGTCT
GTAAGCGGATGCCGGGAGCAGACAAGCCCGTCAGGGCGCGTCAGCGGGTGTTGGCGGGTGTCGGGGCTGG
CTTAACTATGCGGCATCAGAGCAGATTGTACTGAGAGTGCACCATATGCGGTGTGAAATACCGCACAGAT
GCGTAAGGAGAAAATACCGCATCAGGCGCCATTCGCCATTCAGGCTGCGCAACTGTTGGGAAGGGCGATC
GGTGCGGGCCTCTTCGCTATTACGCCAGCTGGCGAAAGGGGGATGTGCTGCAAGGCGATTAAGTTGGGTA
ACGCCAGGGTTTTCCCAGTCACGACGTTGTAAAACGCCGGCGGCTGTCGAGGCGCGGCGAGCCGCAGCCA
TTGCCTTTTATGGTAATCGTGCGAGAGGGCGCAGGGACTTCCTTTGTCCCAAATCTGTGCGGAGCCGAAA
TCTGGGAGGCGCCGCCGCACCCCCTCTAGCGGGCGCGGGGCGAAGCGGTGCGGCGCCGGCAGGAAGGAAA
TGGGCGGGGAGGGCCTTCGTGCGTCGCCGCGCCGCCGTCCCCTTCTCCCTCTCCAGCCTCGGGGCTGTCC
GCGGGGGGACGGCTGCCTTCGGGGGGGACGGGGCAGGGCGGGGTTCGGCTTCTGGCGTGTGACCGGCGGC
TCTAGAGCCTCTGCTAACCATGTTCATGCCTTCTTCTTTTTCCTACAGCTCCTGGGCAACGTGCTGGTTA
TTGTGCTGTCTCATCATTTTGGCAAAGAATTCCTCGAGAGGGAAGTTCCTATTCTTCAAATAGTATAGGA
ACTTCCGGCGCGCGAAGTTCCTATTCTCTAGAAGGTATAGGAACTTCAGCGCTAGGAAGTTCCTATTCTC
TAAAAAGTATAGGAACTTCTACATCGCCACGCTAGCTTGGCTGCAGGTCGTCGAAATTCTACCGGGTAGG
GGAGGCGCTTTTCCCAAGGCAGTCTGGAGCATGCGCTTTAGCAGCCCCGCTGGGCACTTGGCGCTACACA
AGTGGCCTCTGGCCTCGCACACATTCCACATCCACCGGTAGGCGCCAACCGGCTCCGTTCTTTGGTGGCC
CCTTCGCGCCACCTTCTACTCCTCCCCTAGTCAGGAAGTTCCCCCCCGCCCCGCAGCTCGCGTCGTGCAG
GACGTGACAAATGGAAGTAGCACGTCTCACTAGTCTCGTGCAGATGGACAGCACCGCTGAGCAATGGAAG
CGGGTAGGCCTTTGGGGCAGCGGCCAATAGCAGCTTTGCTCCTTCGCTTTCTGGGCTCAGAGGCTGGGAA
GGGGTGGGTCCGGGGGCGGGCTCAGGGGCGGGCTCAGGGGCGGGGCGGGCGCCCGAAGGTCCTCCGGAGG
CCCGGCATTCTGCACGCTTCAAAAGCGCACGTCTGCCGCGCTGTTCTCCTCTTCCTCATCTCCGGGCCTT
TCGACCTGCAGCCTGTTGACAATTAATCATCGGCATAGTATATCGGCATAGTATAATACGACAAGGTGAG
GAACTAAACCATGGGATCGGCCATTGAACAAGATGGATTGCACGCAGGTTCTCCGGCCGCTTGGGTGGAG
AGGCTATTCGGCTATGACTGGGCACAACAGACAATCGGCTGCTCTGATGCCGCCGTGTTCCGGCTGTCAG
CGCAGGGGCGCCCGGTTCTTTTTGTCAAGACCGACCTGTCCGGTGCCCTGAATGAACTGCAGGACGAGGC
AGCGCGGCTATCGTGGCTGGCCACGACGGGCGTTCCTTGCGCAGCTGTGCTCGACGTTGTCACTGAAGCG
GGAAGGGACTGGCTGCTATTGGGCGAAGTGCCGGGGCAGGATCTCCTGTCATCTCACCTTGCTCCTGCCG
AGAAAGTATCCATCATGGCTGATGCAATGCGGCGGCTGCATACGCTTGATCCGGCTACCTGCCCATTCGA
CCACCAAGCGAAACATCGCATCGAGCGAGCACGTACTCGGATGGAAGCCGGTCTTGTCGATCAGGATGAT
CTGGACGAAGAGCATCAGGGGCTCGCGCCAGCCGAACTGTTCGCCAGGCTCAAGGCGCGCATGCCCGACG
GCGATGATCTCGTCGTGACCCATGGCGATGCCTGCTTGCCGAATATCATGGTGGAAAATGGCCGCTTTTC
TGGATTCATCGACTGTGGCCGGCTGGGTGTGGCGGACCGCTATCAGGACATAGCGTTGGCTACCCGTGAT
ATTGCTGAAGAGCTTGGCGGCGAATGGGCTGACCGCTTCCTCGTGCTTTACGGTATCGCCGCTCCCGATT
CGCAGCGCATCGCCTTCTATCGCCTTCTTGACGAGTTCTTCTGAGGGGATCAATTCTCTAGAGCTCGCTG
ATCAGCCTCGACTGTGCCTTCTAGTTGCCAGCCATCTGTTGTTTGCCCCTCCCCCGTGCCTTCCTTGACC
CTGGAAGGTGCCACTCCCACTGTCCTTTCCTAATAAAATGAGGAAATTGCATCGCATTGTCTGAGTAGGT
GTCATTCTATTCTGGGGGGTGGGGTGGGGCAGGACAGCAAGGGGGAGGATTGGGAAGACAATAGCAGGCA
TGCTGGGGATGCGGTGGGCTCTATGGCTTCTGAGGCGGAAAGAACCAGCTGGGGCTCGACTAGAGCTTGC
GGAACCCTTCGTAATCAGCCATACCACATTTGTAGAGGTTTTACTTGCTTTAAAAAACCTCCCACACCTC
CCCCTGAACCTGAAACATAGAATGAATGCAATTGTTGTTGTTAACTTGTTTATTGCAGCTTATAATGGTT
ACAAATAAAGCAATAGCATCACAAATTTCACAAATAAAGCATTTTTTTCACTGCATTCTAGTTGTGGTTT
GTCCAAACTCATCAATGTATCTTAAGGCGAAGCTTCAGCCCTATCATTCGGCGCGCCGCGGCCGCCACAT
GATGGACCTGTCGACGTGCTCCAAGGAGAGTTTGCTGGCAAGATCTTCGGGGTCGATGCTAACACAGGGA
ATGTGCTTGCCTATGAGAGGCTAGACCGGGAGAAAGTCTCTGAGTACTTCCTTACTGCCCTCATTGTGGA
CAAGAACACCAACAAAAACCTGGAACAACCTTCCAGCTTCACTGTCAAGGTGCATGATATAAATGACAAT
TGGCCTGTGTTTTCGCACCAGGTATTCAACGCATCTGTGCCAGAGATGTCAGCTATAGGTATGCACCTAG
TCTTCCCTCTCTCCTCCCTTCCTCAACACCAGCCTGAAGACACCTCTCACATCAGCCACCTCAATGCTTA
GGGTCAGGCTCCAGTAAGCTCAAGGAAGTAGTTGTAATGCTATCTTGTGCCTTTACATGATTTCAAAATG
TGTCCCTAAAGGCTAAACTCTGACCTAGCCCCAAAATAAACCCTGACCCTAATCATAGATGGGTTTTAAT
CTTCACAATGTGCTGAACACTGACTCTCATTATAGCCTGGGCCTTGATCCTGACCGCAGAGTGTGCTGTC
ACCCTAGATATGGGCTTAGGAGGTACTAGCCTGTCTTCATCCTGCTTACAGAAGGTCCAGGCAAAGAGTG
TGTCTCTCTCTACTCTTCTGTCTGGGATCTGTGCTCAAGGCCATGGAGCCAGACCTTCTTGAGGAAACCC
AGAACTCCAAAGGATGAGAAATGGAATCTCAACCCCTCTGGGAACTTTGCAACACCCTTCCTAGTCCCGC
ATTCATACTTTCAGAAAATGAAAATCTACCCAGACGTCACCTATGTTTCTCTCTCAAACCCAACCCCTTC
CCTTCTTCATTTCTCCCACAAACACACACACCACCTGTTCTCTCTGCCTGCTTCATGACTGCTCCGGCTG
GCACTTTGTCCTCATGATGGCCCCTCTAGCACAAGGCAGCCTTCATTCCCTCATCTTGGGCAGTAGGAAC
AGCAGAACCCCCATCTACTCCCACCAGGAAATGGGGTGAGGGCCAGTCATGAGCGGACATACCAGAATTC
TCTCTCTCCACAGGGACCTCTGTCATCCGTGTGACAGCAGTGGATGCAGATGACCCCACTGTGGCCGGCC
ACGCCACTGTCTTGTACCAAATCGTGAAAGGAAATGAGTATTTCAGCATTGATAATTCTGGTCTGTATGA
CTAAGCCTTTTGGGCGGGTACCCATTTGGAGGGATGGAGGAGGGACGTGAATATTGCAGGTACCAGTGTA
TAGAGAACATTAACCTGATAGGTGTCACCAGCCACTGATCCAGAGAAGGAATGCATAATACACATAAAGA
CATGTTGGAGTGGGTTAGGGGAGAAGGAAGCAGACAAGCGCCCAAAGCAGGACCTCAAGTCCAGAAAGAA
GATCGGGGCCTTTTCACCCAAGCATAGACCAGGACTCAACAGAACATGCTGGTTGGAAAGTCTTTTGTAC
ACATTCAGAGACATCTGATTTGAACCCAGAACTACTGCTCAGCCCTTAATTAAGAATTCGTAATCATGTC
ATAGCTGTTTCCTGTGTGAAATTGTTATCCGCTCACAATTCCACACAACATACGAGCCGGAAGCATAAAG
TGTAAAGCCTGGGGTGCCTAATGAGTGAGCTAACTCACATTAATTGCGTTGCGCTCACTGCCCGCTTTCC
AGTCGGGAAACCTGTCGTGCCAGCTGCATTAATGAATCGACCAACGCGCGGGGAGAGGCGGTTTGCGTAT
TGGGCGCTCTTCCGCTTCCTCGCTCACTGACTCGCTGCGCTCGGTCGTTCGGCTGCGGCGAGCGGTATCA
GCTCACTCAAAGGCGGTAATACGGTTATCCACAGAATCAGGGGATAACGCAGGAAAGAACATGTGAGCAA
AAGGCCAGCAAAAGGCCAGGAACCGTAAAAAGGCCGCGTTGCTGGCGTTTTTCCATAGGCTCCGCCCCCC
TGACGAGCATCACAAAAATCGACGCTCAAGTCAGAGGTGGCGAAACCCGACAGGACTATAAAGATACCAG
GCGTTTCCCCCTGGAAGCTCCCTCGTGCGCTCTCCTGTTCCGACCCTGCCGCTTACCGGATACCTGTCCG
CCTTTCTCCCTTCGGGAAGCGTGGCGCTTTCTCATAGCTCACGCTGTAGGTATCTCAGTTCGGTGTAGGT
CGTTCGCTCCAAGCTGGGCTGTGTGCACGAACCCCCCGTTCAGCCCGACCGCTGCGCCTTATCCGGTAAC
TATCGTCTTGAGTCCAACCCGGTAAGACACGACTTATCGCCACTGGCAGCAGCCACTGGTAACAGGATTA
GCAGAGCGAGGTATGTAGGCGGTGCTACAGAGTTCTTGAAGTGGTGGCCTAACTACGGCTACACTAGAAG
AACAGTATTTGGTATCTGCGCTCTGCTGAAGCCAGTTACCTTCGGAAAAAGAGTTGGTAGCTCTTGATCC
GGCAAACAAACCACCGCTGGTAGCGGTGGTTTTTTTGTTTGCAAGCAGCAGATTACGCGCAGAAAAAAAG
GATCTCAAGAAGATCCTTTGATCTTTTCTACGGGGTCTGACGCTCAGTGGAACGAAAACTCACGTTAAGG
GATTTTGGTCATGAGATTATCAAAAAGGATCTTCACCTAGATCCTTTTAAATTAAAAATGAAGTTTTAAA
TCAATCTAAAGTATATATGAGTAAACTTGGTCTGACAGTTACCAATGCTTAATCAGTGAGGCACCTATCT
CAGCGATCTGTCTATTTCGTTCATCCATAGTTGCCTGACTCCCCGTCGTGTAGATAACTACGATACGGGA
GGGCTTACCATCTGGCCCCAGTGCTGCAATGATACCGCGAGACCCACGCTCACCGGCTCCAGATTTATCA
GCAATAAACCAGCCAGCCGGAAGGGCCGAGCGCAGAAGTGGTCCTGCAACTTTATCCGCCTCCATCCAGT
CTATTAATTGTTGCCGGGAAGCTAGAGTAAGTAGTTCGCCAGTTAATAGTTTGCGCAACGTTGTTGCCAT
TGCTACAGGCATCGTGGTGTCACGCTCGTCGTTTGGTATGGCTTCATTCAGCTCCGGTTCCCAACGATCA
AGGCGAGTTACATGATCCCCCATGTTGTGCAAAAAAGCGGTTAGCTCCTTCGGTCCTCCGATCGTTGTCA
GAAGTAAGTTGGCCGCAGTGTTATCACTCATGGTTATGGCAGCACTGCATAATTCTCTTACTGTCATGCC
ATCCGTAAGATGCTTTTCTGTGACTGGTGAGTACTCAACCAAGTCATTCTGAGAATAGTGTATGCGGCGA
CCGAGTTGCTCTTGCCCGGCGTCAATACGGGATAATACCGCGCCACATAGCAGAACTTTAAAAGTGCTCA
TCATTGGAAAACGTTCTTCGGGGCGAAAACTCTCAAGGATCTTACCGCTGTTGAGATCCAGTTCGATGTA
ACCCACTCGTGCACCCAACTGATCTTCAGCATCTTTTACTTTCACCAGCGTTTCTGGGTGAGCAAAAACA
GGAAGGCAAAATGCCGCAAAAAAGGGAATAAGGGCGACACGGAAATGTTGAATACTCATACTCTTCCTTT
TTCAATATTATTGAAGCATTTATCAGGGTTATTGTCTCATGAGCGGATACATATTTGAATGTATTTAGAA
AAATAAACAAATAGGGGTTCCGCGCACATTTCCCCGAAAAGTGCCACCTGACGTCTAAGAAACCATTATT
ATCATGACATTAACCTATAAAAATAGGCGTATCACGAGGCCCTTTCGTC
